>Addgene plasmid #176539 | pHS0806 His14-bdSUMO-AwaIscB | addgene full sequence | sequence record 345506 | Addgene NGS Result
AGCCAGCCAGACGCAGACGCGCCGAGACAGAACTTAATGGGCCCGCTAACAGCGCGATTTGCTGGTGACC
CAATGCGACCAGATGCTCCACGCCCAGTCGCGTACCGTCTTCATGGGAGAAAATAATACTGTTGATGGGT
GTCTGGTCAGAGACATCAAGAAATAACGCCGGAACATTAGTGCAGGCAGCTTCCACAGCAATGGCATCCT
GGTCATCCAGCGGATAGTTAATGATCAGCCCACTGACGCGTTGCGCGAGAAGATTGTGCACCGCCGCTTT
ACAGGCTTCGACGCCGCTTCGTTCTACCATCGACACCACCACGCTGGCACCCAGTTGATCGGCGCGAGAT
TTAATCGCCGCGACAATTTGCGACGGCGCGTGCAGGGCCAGACTGGAGGTGGCAACGCCAATCAGCAACG
ACTGTTTGCCCGCCAGTTGTTGTGCCACGCGGTTGGGAATGTAATTCAGCTCCGCCATCGCCGCTTCCAC
TTTTTCCCGCGTTTTCGCAGAAACGTGGCTGGCCTGGTTCACCACGCGGGAAACGGTCTGATAAGAGACA
CCGGCATACTCTGCGACATCGTATAACGTTACTGGTTTCACATTCACCACCCTGAATTGACTCTCTTCCG
GGCGCTATCATGCCATACCGCGAAAGGTTTTGCGCCATTCGATGGTGTCCGGGATCTCGACGCTCTCCCT
TATGCGACTCCTGCATTAGGAAGCAGCCCAGTAGTAGGTTGAGGCCGTTGAGCACCGCCGCCGCAAGGAA
TGGTGCATGCAAGGAGATGGCGCCCAACAGTCCCCCGGCCACGGGGCCTGCCACCATACCCACGCCGAAA
CAAGCGCTCATGAGCCCGAAGTGGCGAGCCCGATCTTCCCCATCGGTGATGTCGGCGATATAGGCGCCAG
CAACCGCACCTGTGGCGCCGGTGATGCCGGCCACGATGCGTCCGGCGTAGAGGATCGAGATCGATCTCGA
TCCCGCGAAATTAATACGACTCACTATAGGGGAATTGTGAGCGGATAACAATTCCCCTCTAGAAATAATT
TTGTTTAACTTTAAGAAGGAGATATACCATGAGCAAGCATCACCATCATTCAGGCCATCACCATACCGGA
CACCACCATCATTCAGGCAGTCATCACCATACCGGATCTGCTGCGGGTGGCGAAGAAGATAAGAAACCGG
CAGGTGGCGAAGGTGGCGGTGCCCATATCAACCTGAAAGTGAAAGGTCAAGACGGCAACGAAGTCTTTTT
CCGCATCAAACGTTCTACCCAGCTGAAAAAGCTGATGAACGCATACTGTGACCGTCAGTCTGTAGACATG
ACCGCAATTGCTTTCCTGTTTGATGGTCGTCGCCTGCGTGCGGAACAGACCCCGGATGAACTGGAGATGG
AAGATGGCGACGAAATCGACGCAATGCTTCATCAGACTGGTGGCTCAAGTGGATCCATGAGCGTGTTCGT
GCTGAACAAGCAGAAACGGCCTCTGATGCCCTGCAGCGAGAAGAGAGCCCGCCTGCTGCTGGAAAGAGGC
AGAGCCGTGGTGGTGCGGCTGGTGCCATTCACCATCCGGCTGAAGGATAGAATCGGCGGCGTGCTGCAGC
CCCTGAGACTGAAGCTGGACCCTGGCTCTAAGACAACCGGCATCGCCCTGGTGCGCGAGGTGGTGCGGCG
GGACGAGAGCGTGGTTTGGCTGGCTGAACTGACACACAGAGGATATCAGATCAGCGAGGCCCTGAGAGCT
AGAAGCGCCATGAGAAGAAGAAGAAGGTCCGCCAACCTGCGGTACAGAGCCCCTAGATTCCTGAATCGGA
CCAAGCCTAAGGGCTGGCTGGCCCCTAGCCTGAGACATAGAGTGGAAACCACCATTAACTGGGTCAAGAG
ACTGCGGAGACTGGCTCCTATCACGGAAATCACCCAGGAGCTGGTCAGGTTCGACCTGCAAGCCATGCAG
CACCCCGAGATCAGCGGCATTGAGTACCAGCAGGGCGAGCTGGCTGGCTACGAGGTGCGGGAATACCTGC
TGGAAAAGTGGCAGCGGACATGCGCCTACTGCGGCGCCCAGCAGGTGCCCCTCCAGATCGAGCACATCAG
ACCTAAGTCCGCCGGCGGAAGCAACAGATTGTCTAATCTCACCCTGGCTTGCGCCCCTTGCAACCACAAG
AAGGGCGCTCAATCTATCGAGGCCTTCCTGAAGCACAAACTGGAACTGCTGAAACAGATCCAGGCCCAGG
CACAAGCCCCTCTGAAAGACGCCGCCGCCGTGAACACCACCCGGTGGGCCCTGTTCAACGCCCTGAAGGC
TACAGGCCTGCAGGTGAAAACCGGCAGCGGCGGACAGACCAAATACAACCGCCAGAGACTGGGCATCCCA
AAGACCCACGCCCTGGACGCCGCTTGTGTGGGCAAGCTGGATGCCCTGCACAACTGGCAGATCCCTACAC
TGGCCATCAAGGCGATGGGCAGAGGCAGCTACCAGAGGACCAGACTGAATAGATTCGGCTTCCCCAGAGG
CCACCTGATGAGACACAAGAGAATCCACGGTTTTCAGACCGGCGACAGAGTGATCGCACACATCCCCAGC
GGCAAAAAGGCCGGAGTGCACGTGGGAAGAGTGGCCGTCCGAACCAGCGGATCTTTTAACATCCAAACAG
CCACAGGCGTGATCCAGGGCATCGCCCACCGGCATTGTAGCGTCCTGCAGCGGGCCGACGGCTACGGCTA
CAGCTTCAACCTGACCCAGCCTGAGGAAGCCAGACTGGCTGCCTGATTAACCTAGGCTGCTGCCACCGCT
GAGCAATAACTAGCATAACCCCTTGGGGCCTCTAAACGGGTCTTGAGGGGTTTTTTGCTGAAAGGAGGAA
CTATATCCGGATTGGCGAATGGG
[124 nt withheld, positions 2894-3017]
C
[91 nt withheld, positions 3019-3109]
A
[49 nt withheld, positions 3111-3159]
CCTTTGACGTTGGAGTCCACGTTCTTT
[37 nt withheld, positions 3187-3223]
ACCCTATCTCGGTCTATTCTTTTGATTTATAAGGGATTTTGCCGATTTCGGCCTATTGGTTAAAAAATGA
GCTGATTTAACAAAAATTTAACGCGAATTTTAACAAAATATTAACGTTTACAATTTCTGGCGGCACGATG
GCATGAGATTATCAAAAAGGATCTTCACCTAGATCCTTTTAAATTAAAAATGAAGTTTTAAATCAATCTA
AAGTATATATGAGTAAACTTGGTCTGACAGTTACCAATGCTTAATCAGTGAGGCACCTATCTCAGCGATC
TGTCTATTTCGTTCATCCATAGTTGCCTGACTCCCCGTCGTGTAGATAACTACGATACGGGAGGGCTTAC
CATCTGGCCCCAGTGCTGCAATGATACCGCGAGACCCACGCTCACCGGCTCCAGATTTATCAGCAATAAA
CCAGCCAGCCGGAAGGGCCGAGCGCAGAAGTGGTCCTGCAACTTTATCCGCCTCCATCCAGTCTATTAAT
TGTTGCCGGGAAGCTAGAGTAAGTAGTTCGCCAGTTAATAGTTTGCGCAACGTTGTTGCCATTGCTACAG
GCATCGTGGTGTCACGCTCGTCGTTTGGTATGGCTTCATTCAGCTCCGGTTCCCAACGATCAAGGCGAGT
TACATGATCCCCCATGTTGTGCAAAAAAGCGGTTAGCTCCTTCGGTCCTCCGATCGTTGTCAGAAGTAAG
TTGGCCGCAGTGTTATCACTCATGGTTATGGCAGCACTGCATAATTCTCTTACTGTCATGCCATCCGTAA
GATGCTTTTCTGTGACTGGTGAGTACTCAACCAAGTCATTCTGAGAATAGTGTATGCGGCGACCGAGTTG
CTCTTGCCCGGCGTCAATACGGGATAATACCGCGCCACATAGCAGAACTTTAAAAGTGCTCATCATTGGA
AAACGTTCTTCGGGGCGAAAACTCTCAAGGATCTTACCGCTGTTGAGATCCAGTTCGATGTAACCCACTC
GTGCACCCAACTGATCTTCAGCATCTTTTACTTTCACCAGCGTTTCTGGGTGAGCAAAAACAGGAAGGCA
AAATGCCGCAAAAAAGGGAATAAGGGCGACACGGAAATGTTGAATACTCATACTCTTCCTTTTTCAATCA
TGATTGAAGCATTTATCAGGGTTATTGTCTCATGAGCGGATACATATTTGAATGTATTTAGAAAAATAAA
CAAATAGGTCATGACCAAAATCCCTTAACGTGAGTTTTCGTTCCACTGAGCGTCAGACCCCGTAGAAAAG
ATCAAAGGATCTTCTTGAGATCCTTTTTTTCTGCGCGTAATCTGCTGCTTGCAAACAAAAAAACCACCGC
TACCAGCGGTGGTTTGTTTGCCGGATCAAGAGCTACCAACTCTTTTTCCGAAGGTAACTGGCTTCAGCAG
AGCGCAGATACCAAATACTGTCCTTCTAGTGTAGCCGTAGTTAGGCCACCACTTCAAGAACTCTGTAGCA
CCGCCTACATACCTCGCTCTGCTAATCCTGTTACCAGTGGCTGCTGCCAGTGGCGATAAGTCGTGTCTTA
CCGGGTTGGACTCAAGACGATAGTTACCGGATAAGGCGCAGCGGTCGGGCTGAACGGGGGGTTCGTGCAC
ACAGCCCAGCTTGGAGCGAACGACCTACACCGAACTGAGATACCTACAGCGTGAGCTATGAGAAAGCGCC
ACGCTTCCCGAAGGGAGAAAGGCGGACAGGTATCCGGTAAGCGGCAGGGTCGGAACAGGAGAGCGCACGA
GGGAGCTTCCAGGGGGAAACGCCTGGTATCTTTATAGTCCTGTCGGGTTTCGCCACCTCTGACTTGAGCG
TCGATTTTTGTGATGCTCGTCAGGGGGGCGGAGCCTATGGAAAAACGCCAGCAACGCGGCCTTTTTACGG
TTCCTGGCCTTTTGCTGGCCTTTTGCTCACATGTTCTTTCCTGCGTTATCCCCTGATTCTGTGGATAACC
GTATTACCGCCTTTGAGTGAGCTGATACCGCTCGCCGCAGCCGAACGACCGAGCGCAGCGAGTCAGTGAG
CGAGGAAGCGGAAGAGCGCCTGATGCGGTATTTTCTCCTTACGCATCTGTGCGGTATTTCACACCGCAAT
GGTGCACTCTCAGTACAATCTGCTCTGATGCCGCATAGTTAAGCCAGTATACACTCCGCTATCGCTACGT
GACTGGGTCATGGCTGCGCCCCGACACCCGCCAACACCCGCTGACGCGCCCTGACGGGCTTGTCTGCTCC
CGGCATCCGCTTACAGACAAGCTGTGACCGTCTCCGGGAGCTGCATGTGTCAGAGGTTTTCACCGTCATC
ACCGAAACGCGCGAGGCAGCTGCGGTAAAGCTCATCAGCGTGGTCGTGAAGCGATTCACAGATGTCTGCC
TGTTCATCCGCGTCCAGCTCGTTGAGTTTCTCCAGAAGCGTTAATGTCTGGCTTCTGATAAAGCGGGCCA
TGTTAAGGGCGGTTTTTTCCTGTTTGGTCACTGATGCCTCCGTGTAAGGGGGATTTCTGTTCATGGGGGT
AATGATACCGATGAAACGAGAGAGGATGCTCACGATACGGGTTACTGATGATGAACATGCCCGGTTACTG
GAACGTTGTGAGGGTAAACAACTGGCGGTATGGATGCGGCGGGACCAGAGAAAAATCACTCAGGGTCAAT
GCCAGCGCTTCGTTAATACAGATGTAGGTGTTCCACAGGGTAGCCAGCAGCATCCTGCGATGCAGATCCG
GAACATAATGGTGCAGGGCGCTGACTTCCGCGTTTCCAGACTTTACGAAACACGGAAACCGAAGACCATT
CATGTTGTTGCTCAGGTCGCAGACGTTTTGCAGCAGCAGTCGCTTCACGTTCGCTCGCGTATCGGTGATT
CATTCTGCTAACCAGTAAGGCAACCCCGCCAGCCTAGCCGGGTCCTCAACGACAGGAGCACGATCATGCT
AGTCATGCCCCGCGCCCACCGGAAGGAGCTGACTGGGTTGAAGGCTCTCAAGGGCATCGGTCGAGATCCC
GGTGCCTAATGAGTGAGCTAACTTACATTAATTGCGTTGCGCTCACTGCCCGCTTTCCAGTCGGGAAACC
TGTCGTGCCAGCTGCATTAATGAATCGGCCAACGCGCGGGGAGAGGCGGTTTGCGTATTGGGCGCCAGGG
TGGTTTTTCTTTTCACCAGTGAGACGGGCAACAGCTGATTGCCCTTCACCGCCTGGCCCTGAGAGAGTTG
CAGCAAGCGGTCCACGCTGGTTTGCCCCAGCAGGCGAAAATCCTGTTTGATGGTGGTTAACGGCGGGATA
TAACATGAGCTGTCTTCGGTATCGTCGTATCCCACTACCGAGATGTCCGCACCAACGCGCAGCCCGGACT
CGGTAATGGCGCGCATTGCGCCCAGCGCCATCTGATCGTTGGCAACCAGCATCGCAGTGGGAACGATGCC
CTCATTCAGCATTTGCATGGTTTGTTGAAAACCGGACATGGCACTCCAGTCGCCTTCCCGTTCCGCTATC
GGCTGAATTTGATTGCGAGTGAGATATTTATGCC
Features (pLannotate 1.2.2; 20 found; start..end, strand, type, name):
    602..679     -  promoter       lacI promoter: lacI
    687..966     -  CDS            TcR (fragment): tetracycline efflux protein; tet; confers resistance to tetracycline
    992..1010    +  promoter       T7 promoter: promoter for bacteriophage T7 RNA polymerase
   1011..1035    +  protein_bind   lac operator: The lac repressor binds to the lac operator to inhibit transcription in E. coli. This inhibition can be relieved by adding lactose or isopropyl-β-D-thiogalactopyranoside (IPTG). lac repressor encoded by lacI
   1050..1072    +  RBS            RBS: efficient ribosome binding site from bacteriophage T7 gene 10 (Olins and Rangwala, 1989)
   1160..1444    +  CDS            SUMO1 (fragment): SUMO1_ORYSJ - Also known as SMT3, SUM1. Experimental evidence at protein level: Swiss-Prot protein existence level 1. Ubiquitin-like protein which can be covalently attached to target lysines as a monomer. Does not seem to be involved in protein degradation and may function as an antagonist of ubiquitin in the degradation process (By similarity). From Oryza sativa subsp. japonica (Rice).
   1760..1776    +  CDS            CIBN (fragment): N-terminal portion of the CIB1 transcription factor from Arabidopsis thaliana binds to CRY2 (cryptochrome 2) that has absorbed blue light (Kennedy et al., 2010)
   2262..2278    +  CDS            CLIP-tag™ (fragment): human O6-alkylguanine-DNA-alkyltransferase variant that forms covalent bonds with benzylcytosine derivatives fast-reacting variant, optimized for mammalian expression
   2785..2802    +  CDS            SET1 (fragment): solubility-enhancement tag derived from T7 phage gene 10B
   2810..2857    +  terminator     T7 terminator: transcription terminator for bacteriophage T7 RNA polymerase
   2894..3349    +  rep_origin     f1 ori (sequence partly withheld): f1 bacteriophage origin of replication; arrow indicates direction of (+) strand synthesis
   3464..4324    -  CDS            AmpR: β-lactamase; bla; confers resistance to ampicillin, carbenicillin, and related antibiotics
   4325..4417    -  promoter       AmpR promoter: bla
   4498..5086    +  rep_origin     ori: high-copy-number ColE1/pMB1/pBR322/pUC origin of replication
   5272..5411    -  misc_feature   bom: basis of mobility region from pBR322
   5513..5704    -  CDS            rop: Rop protein, which maintains plasmids at low copy number; rop
   5721..6101    +  CDS            YPB1_ECOLX: Protein predicted: Swiss-Prot protein existence level 4. From Escherichia coli.
   6163..6227    -  CDS            TcR (fragment): tetracycline efflux protein; tet; confers resistance to tetracycline
   6242..6263    -  protein_bind   CAP binding site: CAP binding activates transcription in the presence of cAMP. E. coli catabolite activator protein
   6276..601     -  CDS            lacI (across the origin): lac repressor; lacI; The lac repressor binds to the lac operator to inhibit transcription in E. coli. This inhibition can be relieved by adding lactose or isopropyl-β-D-thiogalactopyranoside (IPTG).
