[The description below was written by a language model from this plasmid's Addgene catalogue record and pLannotate feature annotations shown in this document.]
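Description:
pHS0806 His14-bdSUMO-AwaIscB is a bacterial expression plasmid built on the pET45b(+) backbone, about 6.8 kb in total, for producing recombinant AwaIscB protein in E. coli. It replicates from a ColE1/pMB1-type origin accompanied by the pBR322 bom site and the rop gene. The catalogue lists it as high copy, although rop normally moderates copy number. Selection is by ampicillin through the β-lactamase (AmpR) gene. An f1 origin is also present, along with short tetracycline-resistance fragments that are non-functional remnants of the pBR322 lineage.

The expression cassette follows the standard pET design. A T7 promoter is immediately followed by a lac operator and the T7 gene 10 ribosome binding site, and a T7 terminator closes the unit. The plasmid's own lacI gene supplies repressor, so transcription stays low until it is induced with IPTG in a host that provides T7 RNA polymerase. The open reading frame encodes an N-terminal 14-histidine tag and the SUMO domain from Brachypodium distachyon (bdSUMO), fused to IscB from Allochromatium warmingii. The automated annotation labels the SUMO domain by its similarity to rice SUMO1. IscB is an RNA-guided endonuclease encoded by IS200/IS605-family transposons. The IscB coding region itself is not annotated in the feature table, and the very short CIBN, CLIP-tag and SET1 hits in and just after that interval are almost certainly spurious matches.

The His14 tag allows metal-affinity capture, and SUMO fusions are generally used to aid solubility and to permit tag removal with a cognate SUMO-specific protease. The construct is therefore suited to purifying AwaIscB for biochemical study.
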