Addgene plasmid #176539: pHS0806 His14-bdSUMO-AwaIscB
Purpose: Bacterial expression of His14-bdSUMO-AwaIscB
Depositing lab: Feng Zhang. Depositing organization: Broad Institute. Publication: The widespread IS200/IS605 transposon family encodes diverse programmable RNA-guided endonucleases. Altae-Tran H, Kannan S, Demircioglu FE, Oshiro R, Nety SP, McKay LJ, Dlakic M, Inskeep WP, Makarova KS, Macrae RK, Koonin EV, Zhang F. Science. 2021 Oct;374(6563):57-65. doi: 10.1126/science.abj6856. Epub 2021 Sep 9. PubMed 34591643.
Backbone
  Vector backbone: pET45b(+)
  Backbone size w/o insert (bp): 5062
  Total vector size (bp): 6760
  Vector type: Bacterial Expression, CRISPR
Growth in bacteria
  Bacterial resistance: Ampicillin, 100 μg/mL
  Growth temperature: 37°C
  Growth strain: NEB Stable
  Copy number: High Copy
Gene/Insert
  Gene/Insert name: AwaIscB (alt name: IscB(HEARO))
  Species: Allochromatium warmingii, Brachypodium distachyon
  Insert size (bp): 1608
  GenBank ID: SDX90858.1
  Promoter: T7
  Tag / fusion protein: 14xHis-bdSUMO tag (N terminal on insert)
  Cloning method: Unknown
  Sequencing primers: 5′ n/a
Terms and licenses: Academic/Nonprofit Terms; Industry Terms: Not Available to Industry
How to cite: pHS0806 His14-bdSUMO-AwaIscB was a gift from Feng Zhang (Addgene plasmid # 176539 ; http://n2t.net/addgene:176539 ; RRID:Addgene_176539)
